>Addgene plasmid #111797 | pcDNA-Flag-Sesn-A mSesn2 (delBC) | addgene full sequence | sequence record 212260 | Addgene NGS Result
TATAAGGGATTTTGCCGATTTCGGCCTATTGGTTAAAAAATGAGCTGATTTAACAAAAATTTAACGCGAA
TTAATTCTGTGGAATGTGTGTCAGTTAGGGTGTGGAAAGTCCCCAGGCTCCCCAGCAGGCAGAAGTATGC
AAAGCATGCATCTCAATTAGTCAGCAACCATAGTCCCGCCCCTAACTCCGCCCATCCCGCCCCTAACTCC
GCCCAGTTCCGCCCATTCTCCGCCCCATGGCTGACTAATTTTTTTTATTTATGCAGAGGCCGAGGCCGCC
TCTGCCTCTGAGCTATTCCAGAAGTAGTGAGGAGGCTTTTTTGGAGGCCTAGGCTTTTGCAAAAAGCTCC
CGGGAGCTTGTATATCCATTTTCGGATCTGATCAAGAGACAGGATGAGGATCGTTTCGCATGATTGAACA
AGATGGATTGCACGCAGGTTCTCCGGCCGCTTGGGTGGAGAGGCTATTCGGCTATGACTGGGCACAACAG
ACAATCGGCTGCTCTGATGCCGCCGTGTTCCGGCTGTCAGCGCAGGGGCGCCCGGTTCTTTTTGTCAAGA
CCGACCTGTCCGGTGCCCTGAATGAACTGCAGGACGAGGCAGCGCGGCTATCGTGGCTGGCCACGACGGG
CGTTCCTTGCGCAGCTGTGCTCGACGTTGTCACTGAAGCGGGAAGGGACTGGCTGCTATTGGGCGAAGTG
CCGGGGCAGGATCTCCTGTCATCTCACCTTGCTCCTGCCGAGAAAGTATCCATCATGGCTGATGCAATGC
GGCGGCTGCATACGCTTGATCCGGCTACCTGCCCATTCGACCACCAAGCGAAACATCGCATCGAGCGAGC
ACGTACTCGGATGGAAGCCGGTCTTGTCGATCAGGATGATCTGGACGAAGAGCATCAGGGGCTCGCGCCA
GCCGAACTGTTCGCCAGGCTCAAGGCGCGCATGCCCGACGGCGAGGATCTCGTCGTGACCCATGGCGATG
CCTGCTTGCCGAATATCATGGTGGAAAATGGCCGCTTTTCTGGATTCATCGACTGTGGCCGGCTGGGTGT
GGCGGACCGCTATCAGGACATAGCGTTGGCTACCCGTGATATTGCTGAAGAGCTTGGCGGCGAATGGGCT
GACCGCTTCCTCGTGCTTTACGGTATCGCCGCTCCCGATTCGCAGCGCATCGCCTTCTATCGCCTTCTTG
ACGAGTTCTTCTGAGCGGGACTCTGGGGTTCGAAATGACCGACCAAGCGACGCCCAACCTGCCATCACGA
GATTTCGATTCCACCGCCGCCTTCTATGAAAGGTTGGGCTTCGGAATCGTTTTCCGGGACGCCGGCTGGA
TGATCCTCCAGCGCGGGGATCTCATGCTGGAGTTCTTCGCCCACCCCAACTTGTTTATTGCAGCTTATAA
TGGTTACAAATAAAGCAATAGCATCACAAATTTCACAAATAAAGCATTTTTTTCACTGCATTCTAGTTGT
GGTTTGTCCAAACTCATCAATGTATCTTATCATGTCTGTATACCGTCGACCTCTAGCTAGAGCTTGGCGT
AATCATGGTCATAGCTGTTTCCTGTGTGAAATTGTTATCCGCTCACAATTCCACACAACATACGAGCCGG
AAGCATAAAGTGTAAAGCCTGGGGTGCCTAATGAGTGAGCTAACTCACATTAATTGCGTTGCGCTCACTG
CCCGCTTTCCAGTCGGGAAACCTGTCGTGCCAGCTGCATTAATGAATCGGCCAACGCGCGGGGAGAGGCG
GTTTGCGTATTGGGCGCTCTTCCGCTTCCTCGCTCACTGACTCGCTGCGCTCGGTCGTTCGGCTGCGGCG
AGCGGTATCAGCTCACTCAAAGGCGGTAATACGGTTATCCACAGAATCAGGGGATAACGCAGGAAAGAAC
ATGTGAGCAAAAGGCCAGCAAAAGGCCAGGAACCGTAAAAAGGCCGCGTTGCTGGCGTTTTTCCATAGGC
TCCGCCCCCCTGACGAGCATCACAAAAATCGACGCTCAAGTCAGAGGTGGCGAAACCCGACAGGACTATA
AAGATACCAGGCGTTTCCCCCTGGAAGCTCCCTCGTGCGCTCTCCTGTTCCGACCCTGCCGCTTACCGGA
TACCTGTCCGCCTTTCTCCCTTCGGGAAGCGTGGCGCTTTCTCATAGCTCACGCTGTAGGTATCTCAGTT
CGGTGTAGGTCGTTCGCTCCAAGCTGGGCTGTGTGCACGAACCCCCCGTTCAGCCCGACCGCTGCGCCTT
ATCCGGTAACTATCGTCTTGAGTCCAACCCGGTAAGACACGACTTATCGCCACTGGCAGCAGCCACTGGT
AACAGGATTAGCAGAGCGAGGTATGTAGGCGGTGCTACAGAGTTCTTGAAGTGGTGGCCTAACTACGGCT
ACACTAGAAGAACAGTATTTGGTATCTGCGCTCTGCTGAAGCCAGTTACCTTCGGAAAAAGAGTTGGTAG
CTCTTGATCCGGCAAACAAACCACCGCTGGTAGCGGTGGTTTTTTTGTTTGCAAGCAGCAGATTACGCGC
AGAAAAAAAGGATCTCAAGAAGATCCTTTGATCTTTTCTACGGGGTCTGACGCTCAGTGGAACGAAAACT
CACGTTAAGGGATTTTGGTCATGAGATTATCAAAAAGGATCTTCACCTAGATCCTTTTAAATTAAAAATG
AAGTTTTAAATCAATCTAAAGTATATATGAGTAAACTTGGTCTGACAGTTACCAATGCTTAATCAGTGAG
GCACCTATCTCAGCGATCTGTCTATTTCGTTCATCCATAGTTGCCTGACTCCCCGTCGTGTAGATAACTA
CGATACGGGAGGGCTTACCATCTGGCCCCAGTGCTGCAATGATACCGCGAGACCCACGCTCACCGGCTCC
AGATTTATCAGCAATAAACCAGCCAGCCGGAAGGGCCGAGCGCAGAAGTGGTCCTGCAACTTTATCCGCC
TCCATCCAGTCTATTAATTGTTGCCGGGAAGCTAGAGTAAGTAGTTCGCCAGTTAATAGTTTGCGCAACG
TTGTTGCCATTGCTACAGGCATCGTGGTGTCACGCTCGTCGTTTGGTATGGCTTCATTCAGCTCCGGTTC
CCAACGATCAAGGCGAGTTACATGATCCCCCATGTTGTGCAAAAAAGCGGTTAGCTCCTTCGGTCCTCCG
ATCGTTGTCAGAAGTAAGTTGGCCGCAGTGTTATCACTCATGGTTATGGCAGCACTGCATAATTCTCTTA
CTGTCATGCCATCCGTAAGATGCTTTTCTGTGACTGGTGAGTACTCAACCAAGTCATTCTGAGAATAGTG
TATGCGGCGACCGAGTTGCTCTTGCCCGGCGTCAATACGGGATAATACCGCGCCACATAGCAGAACTTTA
AAAGTGCTCATCATTGGAAAACGTTCTTCGGGGCGAAAACTCTCAAGGATCTTACCGCTGTTGAGATCCA
GTTCGATGTAACCCACTCGTGCACCCAACTGATCTTCAGCATCTTTTACTTTCACCAGCGTTTCTGGGTG
AGCAAAAACAGGAAGGCAAAATGCCGCAAAAAAGGGAATAAGGGCGACACGGAAATGTTGAATACTCATA
CTCTTCCTTTTTCAATATTATTGAAGCATTTATCAGGGTTATTGTCTCATGAGCGGATACATATTTGAAT
GTATTTAGAAAAATAAACAAATAGGGGTTCCGCGCACATTTCCCCGAAAAGTGCCACCTGACGTCGACGG
ATCGGGAGATCTCCCGATCCCCTATGGTGCACTCTCAGTACAATCTGCTCTGATGCCGCATAGTTAAGCC
AGTATCTGCTCCCTGCTTGTGTGTTGGAGGTCGCTGAGTAGTGCGCGAGCAAAATTTAAGCTACAACAAG
GCAAGGCTTGACCGACAATTGCATGAAGAATCTGCTTAGGGTTAGGCGTTTTGCGCTGCTTCGCGATGTA
CGGGCCAGATATACGCGTTGACATTGATTATTGACTAGTTATTAATAGTAATCAATTACGGGGTCATTAG
TTCATAGCCCATATATGGAGTTCCGCGTTACATAACTTACGGTAAATGGCCCGCCTGGCTGACCGCCCAA
CGACCCCCGCCCATTGACGTCAATAATGACGTATGTTCCCATAGTAACGCCAATAGGGACTTTCCATTGA
CGTCAATGGGTGGAGTATTTACGGTAAACTGCCCACTTGGCAGTACATCAAGTGTATCATATGCCAAGTA
CGCCCCCTATTGACGTCAATGACGGTAAATGGCCCGCCTGGCATTATGCCCAGTACATGACCTTATGGGA
CTTTCCTACTTGGCAGTACATCTACGTATTAGTCATCGCTATTACCATGGTGATGCGGTTTTGGCAGTAC
ATCAATGGGCGTGGATAGCGGTTTGACTCACGGGGATTTCCAAGTCTCCACCCCATTGACGTCAATGGGA
GTTTGTTTTGGCACCAAAATCAACGGGACTTTCCAAAATGTCGTAACAACTCCGCCCCATTGACGCAAAT
GGGCGGTAGGCGTGTACGGTGGGAGGTCTATATAAGCAGAGCTCTCTGGCTAACTAGAGAACCCACTGCT
TACTGGCTTATCGAAATTAATACGACTCACTATAGGGAGACCCAAGCTTGGTACCGAGCTCGGATCCACC
GCCATGGACTACAAGGACGATGATGACAAGGGCGAATTCATGATCGTAGCGGACTCCGAGTGCCATTCCG
AGATCAAGGGCTACCTGCCGTTCACCAGGGGTGGTGTGGCCGGCCCCGAGACCCGAGAGGAGCATCGGGA
GGGCCAGGCTCGGCGAGGCTCTCGAGGGCCCAGCGCTTTCATTCCAGTGGAAGAGATCCTTCGGGAAGGA
GCTGAGAGCCTGGAGCAGCACCTGGGGCTCGAGGCCCTGATGTCCTCAGGGCGGGTGGACAACCTGGCGG
TGGTGATGGGTCTACACCCGGACTACCTTAGCAGCTTCTGGCGCCTGCATTACCTGCTGCTGCATACGGA
TGGGCCCCTGGCCAGCTCCTGGCGCCACTACATTGCCATCATGGCTGCTGCCCGTCACCAGTGTTCTTAC
CTGGTGGGTTCCCACATGACTGAGTTCCTGCAGACCGGCGGTGACCCCGAGTGGCTGCTGGGCCTTCACC
GGGCCCCTGAGAAGCTCCGCAAGCTCAGCGAGGTCAACAAGTTACTGGCGCATCGGCCGTGGCTCATCAC
CAAGGAGCATATCCAGGCCTTGCTGAAGACTGGCGAGCACAGCTGGTCCCTGGCCGAACTCATCCAAGCA
CTGGTCCTGCTTACCCACTGCCACTCTCTGGCCTCCTTTGTGTTTGGCTGTTGAGTCGAGCATGCATCTA
GAGGGCCCTATTCTATAGTGTCACCTAAATGCTAGAGCTCGCTGATCAGCCTCGACTGTGCCTTCTAGTT
GCCAGCCATCTGTTGTTTGCCCCTCCCCCGTGCCTTCCTTGACCCTGGAAGGTGCCACTCCCACTGTCCT
TTCCTAATAAAATGAGGAAATTGCATCGCATTGTCTGAGTAGGTGTCATTCTATTCTGGGGGGTGGGGTG
GGGCAGGACAGCAAGGGGGAGGATTGGGAAGACAATAGCAGGCATGCTGGGGATGCGGTGGGCTCTATGG
CTTCTGAGGCGGAAAGAACCAGCTGGGGCTCTAGGGGGTATCCCC
[124 nt withheld, positions 5646-5769]
C
[91 nt withheld, positions 5771-5861]
A
[49 nt withheld, positions 5863-5911]
CCTTTGACGTTGGAGTCCACGTTCTTT
[37 nt withheld, positions 5939-5975]
ACCCTATCTCGGTCTATTCTTTTGATT
Features (pLannotate 1.2.2; 22 found; start..end, strand, type, name):
    125..335     +  promoter       SV40 promoter: SV40 early promoter
    410..1201    +  CDS            neo: KKA2_KLEPN - Also known as kan, nptII. Experimental evidence at protein level: Swiss-Prot protein existence level 1. Resistance to kanamycin, neomycin, paromomycin, ribostamycin, butirosin and gentamicin B. From Klebsiella pneumoniae.
   1225..1383    +  CDS            ble (fragment): BLE_KLEPN - Experimental evidence at protein level: Swiss-Prot protein existence level 1. Binding protein with a strong affinity to the bleomycin family of antibiotics. Binds to CL990; an antimitotic-antibiotic compound. From Klebsiella pneumoniae.
   1378..1499    +  polyA_signal   SV40 poly(A) signal: SV40 polyadenylation signal
   1572..1588    -  protein_bind   lac operator: The lac repressor binds to the lac operator to inhibit transcription in E. coli. This inhibition can be relieved by adding lactose or isopropyl-β-D-thiogalactopyranoside (IPTG). lac repressor encoded by lacI
   1596..1626    -  promoter       lac promoter: promoter for the E. coli lac operon
   1641..1662    -  protein_bind   CAP binding site: CAP binding activates transcription in the presence of cAMP. E. coli catabolite activator protein
   1675..1767    -  CDS            lacI (fragment): lac repressor; lacI; The lac repressor binds to the lac operator to inhibit transcription in E. coli. This inhibition can be relieved by adding lactose or isopropyl-β-D-thiogalactopyranoside (IPTG).
   1950..2538    -  rep_origin     ori: high-copy-number ColE1/pMB1/pBR322/pUC origin of replication
   2709..3569    -  CDS            AmpR: β-lactamase; bla; confers resistance to ampicillin, carbenicillin, and related antibiotics
   3570..3674    -  promoter       AmpR promoter: bla
   3733..3785    -  misc_feature   bom (fragment): basis of mobility region from pBR322
   3940..4319    +  enhancer       CMV enhancer: human cytomegalovirus immediate early enhancer
   4320..4523    +  promoter       CMV promoter: human cytomegalovirus (CMV) immediate early promoter
   4519..4552    +  LTR            5' LTR (truncated) (fragment): truncated 5' long terminal repeat (LTR) from HIV-1
   4568..4586    +  promoter       T7 promoter: promoter for bacteriophage T7 RNA polymerase
   4626..4651    +  CDS            3xFLAG (fragment): three tandem FLAG® epitope tags
   4660..5301    +  CDS            Sesn2 (fragment): SESN2_MOUSE - Experimental evidence at protein level: Swiss-Prot protein existence level 1. Functions as an intracellular leucine sensor that negatively regulates the TORC1 signaling pathway through the GATOR complex. In absence of leucine, binds the GATOR subcomplex GATOR2 and prevents TORC1 signaling. Binding of leucine to SESN2 disrupts its interaction with GATOR2 thereby activating the TORC1 signaling pathway (PubMed:18692468, PubMed:25259925). This stress-inducible metabolic regulator also plays a role in protection against oxidative and genotoxic stresses. May negatively regulate protein
   5332..5350    -  promoter       SP6 promoter: promoter for bacteriophage SP6 RNA polymerase
   5376..5600    +  polyA_signal   bGH poly(A) signal: bovine growth hormone polyadenylation signal
   5604..5625    +  promoter       SV40 promoter (fragment): SV40 enhancer and early promoter
   5646..72      +  rep_origin     f1 ori (across the origin) (sequence partly withheld): f1 bacteriophage origin of replication; arrow indicates direction of (+) strand synthesis
