[The description below was written by a language model from this plasmid's Addgene catalogue record and pLannotate feature annotations shown in this document.]
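Description:
pcDNA-Flag-Sesn-A mSesn2 (delBC) is a mammalian expression plasmid of about 6 kb, built on a pcDNA backbone, that encodes a truncated form of mouse Sestrin2 (Sesn2) with an N-terminal Flag tag. In E. coli it replicates from a high-copy ColE1/pUC-type origin and is selected with ampicillin through the β-lactamase gene and its own promoter. An f1 phage origin is also present. For mammalian cells, an SV40 early promoter drives a neomycin/kanamycin phosphotransferase gene followed by an SV40 polyadenylation signal, a cassette that would allow G418 selection of stable transfectants. Small annotated fragments of ble, lacI, the lac promoter/operator, bom and an HIV-1 LTR appear to be backbone remnants or short similarity hits rather than functional parts.

The expression cassette uses the human CMV immediate-early enhancer and promoter, followed by a T7 promoter, a short Flag epitope sequence (annotated as a partial match to 3xFLAG), and a roughly 640 bp fragment of the Sesn2 coding sequence, terminated by the bovine growth hormone polyadenylation signal. An SP6 promoter lies in reverse orientation downstream of the insert. The record describes the mutation as a truncation of the B and C domains, so the product corresponds to the Sesn-A portion of the protein alone, which fits the partial Sesn2 annotation. The cloning sites are not recorded.

The stated purpose is mammalian expression of mSesn2. A Flag-tagged single-domain construct of this kind suits domain-mapping work, such as detecting or immunoprecipitating the fragment to test which region of Sestrin2 mediates a given interaction or activity. The associated publication concerns Sestrin2, ULK1 and phosphorylation of p62/sequestosome-1.
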