Addgene plasmid #111797: pcDNA-Flag-Sesn-A mSesn2 (delBC)
Purpose: Mammalian Expression of mSesn2
Depositing lab: Jun Hee Lee. Depositing organization: University of Michigan. Publication: Sestrin2 promotes Unc-51-like kinase 1 mediated phosphorylation of p62/sequestosome-1. Ro SH, Semple IA, Park H, Park H, Park HW, Kim M, Kim JS, Lee JH. FEBS J. 2014 Sep;281(17):3816-27. doi: 10.1111/febs.12905. Epub 2014 Jul 28. PubMed 25040165.
Backbone
  Vector backbone: pcDNA
  Vector type: Mammalian Expression
Growth in bacteria
  Bacterial resistance: Ampicillin, 100 μg/mL
  Growth temperature: 37°C
  Growth strain: DH5alpha
  Copy number: Unknown
Gene/Insert
  Gene/Insert name: mSesn2
  Species: M. musculus (mouse)
  Mutation: BC domain truncation
  Entrez Gene: Sesn2 (a.k.a. HI95, SEST2, Ses2)
  Tag / fusion protein: Flag (N terminal on insert)
  Cloning method: Restriction Enzyme; 5′ cloning site unknown (unknown if destroyed); 3′ cloning site unknown (unknown if destroyed)
  Sequencing primers: 5′ CMV-F
Terms and licenses: Academic/Nonprofit Terms; Industry Terms: Not Available to Industry
How to cite: pcDNA-Flag-Sesn-A mSesn2 (delBC) was a gift from Jun Hee Lee (Addgene plasmid # 111797 ; http://n2t.net/addgene:111797 ; RRID:Addgene_111797)
