>Addgene plasmid #111797 | pcDNA-Flag-Sesn-A mSesn2 (delBC) | depositor partial sequence | sequence record 210025 | CMV
NNGGNCTNTAGCAGACTCTCTGGCTACTAGAGAACCCACTGCTTACTGGCTTATCGAAATTAATACGACT
CACTATAGGGAGACCCAAGCTTGGTACCGAGCTCGGATCCACCGCCATGGACTACAAGGACGATGATGAC
AAGGGCGAATTCATGATCGTAGCGGACTCCGAGTGCCATTCCGAGATCAAGGGCTACCTGCCGTTCACCA
GGGGTGGTGTGGCCGGCCCCGAGACCCGAGAGGAGCATCGGGAGGGCCAGGCTCGGCGAGGCTCTCGAGG
GCCCAGCGCTTTCATTCCAGTGGAAGAGATCCTTCGGGAAGGAGCTGAGAGCCTGGAGCAGCACCTGGGG
CTCGAGGCCCTGATGTCCTCAGGGCGGGTGGACAACCTGGCGGTGGTGATGGGTCTACACCCGGACTACC
TTAGCAGCTTCTGGCGCCTGCATTACCTGCTGCTGCATACGGATGGGCCCCTGGCCAGCTCCTGGCGCCA
CTACATTGCCATCATGGCTGCTGCCCGTCACCAGTGTTCTTACCTGGTGGGTTCCCACATGACTGAGTTC
CTGCAGACCGGCGGTGACCCCGAGTGGCTGCTGGGCCTTCACCGGGCCCCTGAGAAGCTCCGCAAGCTCA
GCGAGGTCAACAAGTTACTGGCGCATCGGCCGTGGCTCATCACCAAGGAGCATATCCAGGCCTTGCTGAA
GACTGGCGAGCACAGCTGGTCCCTGGCCGAACTCATCCAAGCACTGGTCCTGCTTACCCACTGCCACTCT
CTGGCCTCCTTTGTGTTTGGCTGTTGAGTCGAGCATGCATCTAGAGGGCCCTATTCTATAGTGTCACCTA
AATGCTAGAGCTCGCTGATCAGCCTCGACTGTGCCTTCTAGTTGCCAGCCATCTGTTGTTTGCCCCTCCC
CCGTGCCTTCCTTGACCCTGG
